>Addgene plasmid #115028 | SRF5 B3_pECIA2 | addgene full sequence | sequence record 296875 | Addgene NGS Result
GTAAAACGACGGCCAGTGAATTAATTCGTTGCAGGACAGGATGTGGTGCCCGATGTGACTAGCTCTTTGC
TGCAGGCCGTCCTATCCTCTGGTTCCGATAAGAGACCCAGAACTCCGGCCCCCCACCGCCCACCGCCACC
CCCATACATATGTGGTACGCAAGTAAGAGTGCCTGCGCATGCCCCATGTGCCCCACCAAGAGCTTTGCAT
CCCATACAAGTCCCCAAAGTGGAGAACCGAACCAATTCTTCGCGGGCAGAACAAAAGCTTCTGCACACGT
CTCCACTCGAATTTGGAGCCGGCCGGCGTGTGCAAAAGAGGTGAATCGAACGAAAGACCCGTGTGTAAAG
CCGCGTTTCCAAAATGTATAAAACCGAGAGCATCTGGCCAATGTGCATCAGTTGTGGTCAGCAGCAAAAT
CAAGTGAATCATCTCAGTGCAACTAAAGGGGGGATCCGATCTCAATATGAAGTTATGCATATTACTGGCC
GTCGTGGCCTTTGTTGGCCTCTCGCTCGGGAAAACCGATAACCAAGAAGTCTCCGCGTTGAACGTAATGT
TCACGAGCTTAAATTCGCCGTCGAAACTCAAAGGTTGGAAAGCTAACGGAGGTGATCCCTGCGAAGATTC
TTGGGAAGGCGTCAAATGCAAAGGCTCTTCGGTCACTGAATTACAGTTATCAGGCTTTGAGCTAGGTGGA
TCTCGCGGTTATCTACTAAGCAACCTCAAATCTCTCACAACTTTTGATCTCAGCAAAAACAATCTCAAAG
GAAACATACCTTATCAACTCCCACCCAACATTGCCAATCTAGACTTTTCTGAAAACGAACTCGATGGAAA
CGTGCCCTACTCGTTATCTCAAATGAAAAATCTCCAAAGCATTAATCTTGGACAAAACAAGCTCAATGGA
GAACTACCAGATATGTTTCAGAAACTGTCCAAACTCGAAACTCTGGACTTTTCGTTGAATAAACTCTCTG
GGAAATTACCTCAGAGTTTTGCTAATCTCACAAGCCTCAAAAAACTACACTTGCAGGATAATCGATTCAC
AGGCGACATAAACGTTCTCAGGAACCTTGCCATCGATGACTTGAACGTCGAAGACAACCAGTTTGAAGGA
TGGATACCTAATGAGCTTAAGGACATAGACAGTTTACTGACTGGAGGTAACGACTGGTCAACTGAAACTG
CTCCACCACCACCACCGGGTGTTAAATATGGCCGAAAATCTTCGGGTTCGAAAGACGGACTGGAGGTGCT
GTTCCAGGGACCAGGGAGCGACAAAACTCACACATGCCCACCGTGCCCAGCACCTGAACTCCTGGGGGGA
CCGTCAGTCTTCCTCTTCCCCCCAAAACCCAAGGACACCCTCATGATCTCCCGGACCCCTGAGGTCACAT
GCGTGGTGGTGGACGTGAGCCACGAAGACCCTGAGGTCAAGTTCAACTGGTACGTGGACGGCGTGGAGGT
GCATAATGCCAAGACAAAGCCGCGGGAGGAGCAGTACAACAGCACGTACCGTGTGGTCAGCGTCCTCACC
GTCCTGCACCAGGACTGGCTGAATGGCAAGGAGTACAAGTGCAAGGTCTCCAACAAAGCCCTCCCAGCCC
CCATCGAGAAAACCATCTCCAAAGCCAAAGGGCAGCCCCGAGAACCACAGGTGTACACCCTGCCCCCATC
CCGGGAGGAGATGACCAAGAACCAGGTCAGCCTGACCTGCCTGGTCAAAGGCTTCTATCCCAGCGACATC
GCCGTGGAGTGGGAGAGCAATGGGCAGCCGGAGAACAACTACAAGACCACGCCTCCCGTGCTGGACTCCG
ACGGCTCCTTCTTCCTCTACAGCAAGCTCACCGTGGACAAGAGCAGGTGGCAGCAGGGGAACGTCTTCTC
ATGCTCCGTGATGCATGAGGGTCTGCACAACCACTACACGCAGAAGAGCCTCTCCCTGTCTCCGGGTAAA
TCTAGAGGGCCCTTCGAAGGTAAGCCTATCCCTAACCCTCTCCTCGGTCTCGATTCTACGCGTACCGGTC
ATCATCACCATCACCATTGAGTTTAAACCCGCTGATCAGCCTCGACTGTGCCTTCTAAGGCCTGAGCTCG
CTGATCAGCCTCGATCGAGGATCCAGACATGATAAGATACATTGATGAGTTTGGACAAACCACAACTAGA
ATGCAGTGAAAAAAATGCTTTATTTGTGAAATTTGTGATGCTATTGCTTTATTTGTAACCATTATAAGCT
GCAATAAACAAGTTAACAACAACAATTGCATTCATTTTATGTTTCAGGTTCAGGGGGAGGTGTGGGAGGT
TTTTTAAAGCAAGTAAAACCTCTACAAATGTGGTATGGCTGATTATGATCAGTCGACCTGCAGGCATGCA
AGCTTGGCGTAATCATGGTCATAGCTGTTTCCTGTGTGAAATTGTTATCCGCTCACAATTCCACACAACA
TACGAGCCGGAAGCATAAAGTGTAAAGCCTGGGGTGCCTAATGAGTGAGCTAACTCACATTAATTGCGTT
GCGCTCACTGCCCGCTTTCCAGTCGGGAAACCTGTCGTGCCAGCTGCATTAATGAATCGGCCAACGCGCG
GGGAGAGGCGGTTTGCGTATTGGGCGCTCTTCCGCTTCCTCGCTCACTGACTCGCTGCGCTCGGTCGTTC
GGCTGCGGCGAGCGGTATCAGCTCACTCAAAGGCGGTAATACGGTTATCCACAGAATCAGGGGATAACGC
AGGAAAGAACATGTGAGCAAAAGGCCAGCAAAAGGCCAGGAACCGTAAAAAGGCCGCGTTGCTGGCGTTT
TTCCATAGGCTCCGCCCCCCTGACGAGCATCACAAAAATCGACGCTCAAGTCAGAGGTGGCGAAACCCGA
CAGGACTATAAAGATACCAGGCGTTTCCCCCTGGAAGCTCCCTCGTGCGCTCTCCTGTTCCGACCCTGCC
GCTTACCGGATACCTGTCCGCCTTTCTCCCTTCGGGAAGCGTGGCGCTTTCTCATAGCTCACGCTGTAGG
TATCTCAGTTCGGTGTAGGTCGTTCGCTCCAAGCTGGGCTGTGTGCACGAACCCCCCGTTCAGCCCGACC
GCTGCGCCTTATCCGGTAACTATCGTCTTGAGTCCAACCCGGTAAGACACGACTTATCGCCACTGGCAGC
AGCCACTGGTAACAGGATTAGCAGAGCGAGGTATGTAGGCGGTGCTACAGAGTTCTTGAAGTGGTGGCCT
AACTACGGCTACACTAGAAGAACAGTATTTGGTATCTGCGCTCTGCTGAAGCCAGTTACCTTCGGAAAAA
GAGTTGGTAGCTCTTGATCCGGCAAACAAACCACCGCTGGTAGCGGTGGTTTTTTTGTTTGCAAGCAGCA
GATTACGCGCAGAAAAAAAGGATCTCAAGAAGATCCTTTGATCTTTTCTACGGGGTCTGACGCTCAGTGG
AACGAAAACTCACGTTAAGGGATTTTGGTCATGAGATTATCAAAAAGGATCTTCACCTAGATCCTTTTAA
ATTAAAAATGAAGTTTTAAATCAATCTAAAGTATATATGAGTAAACTTGGTCTGACAGTTACCAATGCTT
AATCAGTGAGGCACCTATCTCAGCGATCTGTCTATTTCGTTCATCCATAGTTGCCTGACTCCCCGTCGTG
TAGATAACTACGATACGGGAGGGCTTACCATCTGGCCCCAGTGCTGCAATGATACCGCGAGACCCACGCT
CACCGGCTCCAGATTTATCAGCAATAAACCAGCCAGCCGGAAGGGCCGAGCGCAGAAGTGGTCCTGCAAC
TTTATCCGCCTCCATCCAGTCTATTAATTGTTGCCGGGAAGCTAGAGTAAGTAGTTCGCCAGTTAATAGT
TTGCGCAACGTTGTTGCCATTGCTACAGGCATCGTGGTGTCACGCTCGTCGTTTGGTATGGCTTCATTCA
GCTCCGGTTCCCAACGATCAAGGCGAGTTACATGATCCCCCATGTTGTGCAAAAAAGCGGTTAGCTCCTT
CGGTCCTCCGATCGTTGTCAGAAGTAAGTTGGCCGCAGTGTTATCACTCATGGTTATGGCAGCACTGCAT
AATTCTCTTACTGTCATGCCATCCGTAAGATGCTTTTCTGTGACTGGTGAGTACTCAACCAAGTCATTCT
GAGAATAGTGTATGCGGCGACCGAGTTGCTCTTGCCCGGCGTCAATACGGGATAATACCGCGCCACATAG
CAGAACTTTAAAAGTGCTCATCATTGGAAAACGTTCTTCGGGGCGAAAACTCTCAAGGATCTTACCGCTG
TTGAGATCCAGTTCGATGTAACCCACTCGTGCACCCAACTGATCTTCAGCATCTTTTACTTTCACCAGCG
TTTCTGGGTGAGCAAAAACAGGAAGGCAAAATGCCGCAAAAAAGGGAATAAGGGCGACACGGAAATGTTG
AATACTCATACTCTTCCTTTTTCAATATTATTGAAGCATTTATCAGGGTTATTGTCTCATGAGCGGATAC
ATATTTGAATGTATTTAGAAAAATAAACAAATAGGGGTTCCGCGCACATTTCCCCGAAAAGTGCCACCTG
ACGTCTAAGAAACCATTATTATCATGACATTAACCTATAAAAATAGGCGTATCACGAGGCCCTTTCGTCT
CGCGCGTTTCGGTGATGACGGTGAAAACCTCTGACACATGCAGCTCCCGGAGACGGTCACAGCTTGTCTG
TAAGCGGATGCCGGGAGCAGACAAGCCCGTCAGGGCGCGTCAGCGGGTGTTGGCGGGTGTCGGGGCTGGC
TTAACTATGCGGCATCAGAGCAGATTGTACTGAGAGTGCACCATATGCGGTGTGAAATACCGCACAGATG
CGTAAGGAGAAAATACCGCATCAGGCGCCATTCGCCATTCAGGCTGCGCAACTGTTGGGAAGGGCGATCG
GTGCGGGCCTCTTCGCTATTACGCCAGCTGGCGAAAGGGGGATGTGCTGCAAGGCGATTAAGTTGGGTAA
CGCCAGGGTTTTCCCAGTCACGACGTT
Features (pLannotate 1.2.2; 18 found; start..end, strand, type, name):
     23..449     +  promoter       MT promoter: Drosophila metallothionein promoter
    461..1249    +  CDS            SRF5 (fragment): SRF5_ARATH - Experimental evidence at protein level: Swiss-Prot protein existence level 1. From Arabidopsis thaliana (Mouse-ear cress).
    467..520     +  sig_peptide    BiP signal sequence: Drosophila BiP signal sequence
   1280..1960    +  CDS            IGHG1 (fragment): IGHG1_HUMAN - Experimental evidence at protein level: Swiss-Prot protein existence level 1. Constant region of immunoglobulin heavy chains. Immunoglobulins, also known as antibodies, are membrane-bound or secreted glycoproteins produced by B lymphocytes. In the recognition phase of humoral immunity, the membrane-bound immunoglobulins serve as receptors which, upon binding of a specific antigen, trigger the clonal expansion and differentiation of B lymphocytes into immunoglobulins- secreting plasma cells. Secreted immunoglobulins mediate the effector phase of humoral immunity, which results in
   1979..2020    +  CDS            V5 tag: epitope tag from simian virus 5
   2120..2254    -  polyA_signal   SV40 poly(A) signal: SV40 polyadenylation signal
   2277..2361    -  CDS            large T antigen (fragment): large T antigen from SV40 (simian virus 40)
   2361..2385    +  misc_feature   MCS (fragment): pUC18/19 multiple cloning site
   2422..2438    -  protein_bind   lac operator: The lac repressor binds to the lac operator to inhibit transcription in E. coli. This inhibition can be relieved by adding lactose or isopropyl-β-D-thiogalactopyranoside (IPTG). lac repressor encoded by lacI
   2446..2476    -  promoter       lac promoter: promoter for the E. coli lac operon
   2491..2512    -  protein_bind   CAP binding site: CAP binding activates transcription in the presence of cAMP. E. coli catabolite activator protein
   2525..2617    -  CDS            lacI (fragment): lac repressor; lacI; The lac repressor binds to the lac operator to inhibit transcription in E. coli. This inhibition can be relieved by adding lactose or isopropyl-β-D-thiogalactopyranoside (IPTG).
   2800..3388    -  rep_origin     ori: high-copy-number ColE1/pMB1/pBR322/pUC origin of replication
   3559..4419    -  CDS            AmpR: β-lactamase; bla; confers resistance to ampicillin, carbenicillin, and related antibiotics
   4420..4524    -  promoter       AmpR promoter: bla
   4619..4654    +  CDS            rop (fragment): Rop protein, which maintains plasmids at low copy number; rop
   4756..4855    +  misc_feature   bom (fragment): basis of mobility region from pBR322
   4861..21      -  CDS            lacZα (fragment) (across the origin): LacZα fragment of β-galactosidase; lacZ fragment
