[The description below was written by a language model from this plasmid's Addgene catalogue record and pLannotate feature annotations shown in this document.]
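Description:
SRF5 B3_pECIA2 is an insect-cell expression plasmid built on the pECIA2 backbone and designed for secreted production of a plant receptor ectodomain in Drosophila cell culture. It is maintained in E. coli as a high-copy plasmid through a ColE1/pUC-type origin and selected with ampicillin via the β-lactamase gene. The remaining bacterial annotations (lac promoter/operator, CAP site, and fragments of lacZα, lacI, rop and bom) are remnants of the pUC/pBR322-derived cloning backbone and play no role in expression of the insert.

The expression cassette is driven by the Drosophila metallothionein promoter, which is induced by adding copper sulfate to the culture. Downstream, a Drosophila BiP signal sequence directs the product into the secretory pathway. It is followed by the extracellular domain of the Arabidopsis thaliana leucine-rich repeat receptor kinase SRF5 (AT1G78980), inserted by ligation-independent cloning. The ectodomain is fused at its C terminus to a human IgG1 Fc region, a V5 epitope and a hexahistidine tag. The feature table annotates the Fc and V5 segments but not the His tag, which is stated only in the catalogue entry. An SV40 polyadenylation signal lies downstream of the cassette, although it is annotated on the opposite strand.

The Fc-tagged protein serves as the "bait" in an extracellular interaction assay and is meant to be paired with the corresponding prey construct in pECIA14. The plasmid belongs to a collection used to map the network of interactions among the extracellular domains of Arabidopsis LRR receptor kinases.
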