Addgene plasmid #115028: SRF5 B3_pECIA2
Purpose: Bait vector SRF5 B3_pECIA2 should be used with prey vector SRF5 B3_pECIA14.
Depositing lab: Youssef Belkhadir. Depositing organization: Gregor Mendel Institute of Molecular Plant Biology. Publication: An extracellular network of Arabidopsis leucine-rich repeat receptor kinases. Smakowska-Luzan E, Mott GA, Parys K, Stegmann M, Howton TC, Layeghifard M, Neuhold J, Lehner A, Kong J, Grunwald K, Weinberger N, Satbhai SB, Mayer D, Busch W, Madalinski M, Stolt-Bergner P, Provart NJ, Mukhtar MS, Zipfel C, Desveaux D, Guttman DS, Belkhadir Y. Nature. 2018 Jan 18;553(7688):342-346. doi: 10.1038/nature25184. Epub 2018 Jan 10. PubMed 29320478.
Backbone
  Vector backbone: pECIA2
  Backbone manufacturer: Chris Garcia (Addgene plasmid # 47032)
  Vector type: Insect Expression
Growth in bacteria
  Bacterial resistance: Ampicillin, 100 μg/mL
  Growth temperature: 37°C
  Growth strain: DH5alpha
  Copy number: High Copy
Gene/Insert
  Gene/Insert name: AT1G78980
  Species: A. thaliana (mustard weed)
  Promoter: Metallothionein (Copper-Inducible)
  Tag / fusion protein: Fc, V5 and hexahistidine tags (C terminal on backbone)
  Cloning method: Ligation Independent Cloning
Terms and licenses: Academic/Nonprofit Terms; Industry Terms: Not Available to Industry
Depositor comments: Plasmid for secreted expression in Drosophila cell culture by induction via CuSO4. Insert is an extracellular domain of indicated LRR-RK, C-terminally tagged with Fc, V5 and hexahistidine tags. Insert Protein Sequence: KTDNQEVSALNVMFTSLNSPSKLKGWKANGGDPCEDSWEGVKCKGSSVTELQLSGFELGGSRGYLLSNLKSLTTFDLSKNNLKGNIPYQLPPNIANLDFSENELDGNVPYSLSQMKNLQSINLGQNKLNGELPDMFQKLSKLETLDFSLNKLSGKLPQSFANLTSLKKLHLQDNRFTGDINVLRNLAIDDLNVEDNQFEGWIPNELKDIDSLLTGGNDWSTETAPPPPPGVKYGRKSSGSKDG
How to cite: SRF5 B3_pECIA2 was a gift from Youssef Belkhadir (Addgene plasmid # 115028 ; http://n2t.net/addgene:115028 ; RRID:Addgene_115028)
